>Addgene plasmid #133767 | pEGFP-C1-Rheb | addgene full sequence | sequence record 264559 | Addgene NGS Result
TAGTTATTAATAGTAATCAATTACGGGGTCATTAGTTCATAGCCCATATATGGAGTTCCGCGTTACATAA
CTTACGGTAAATGGCCCGCCTGGCTGACCGCCCAACGACCCCCGCCCATTGACGTCAATAATGACGTATG
TTCCCATAGTAACGCCAATAGGGACTTTCCATTGACGTCAATGGGTGGAGTATTTACGGTAAACTGCCCA
CTTGGCAGTACATCAAGTGTATCATATGCCAAGTACGCCCCCTATTGACGTCAATGACGGTAAATGGCCC
GCCTGGCATTATGCCCAGTACATGACCTTATGGGACTTTCCTACTTGGCAGTACATCTACGTATTAGTCA
TCGCTATTACCATGGTGATGCGGTTTTGGCAGTACATCAATGGGCGTGGATAGCGGTTTGACTCACGGGG
ATTTCCAAGTCTCCACCCCATTGACGTCAATGGGAGTTTGTTTTGGCACCAAAATCAACGGGACTTTCCA
AAATGTCGTAACAACTCCGCCCCATTGACGCAAATGGGCGGTAGGCGTGTACGGTGGGAGGTCTATATAA
GCAGAGCTGGTTTAGTGAACCGTCAGATCCGCTAGCGCTACCGGTCGCCACCATGGTGAGCAAGGGCGAG
GAGCTGTTCACCGGGGTGGTGCCCATCCTGGTCGAGCTGGACGGCGACGTAAACGGCCACAAGTTCAGCG
TGTCCGGCGAGGGCGAGGGCGATGCCACCTACGGCAAGCTGACCCTGAAGTTCATCTGCACCACCGGCAA
GCTGCCCGTGCCCTGGCCCACCCTCGTGACCACCCTGACCTACGGCGTGCAGTGCTTCAGCCGCTACCCC
GACCACATGAAGCAGCACGACTTCTTCAAGTCCGCCATGCCCGAAGGCTACGTCCAGGAGCGCACCATCT
TCTTCAAGGACGACGGCAACTACAAGACCCGCGCCGAGGTGAAGTTCGAGGGCGACACCCTGGTGAACCG
CATCGAGCTGAAGGGCATCGACTTCAAGGAGGACGGCAACATCCTGGGGCACAAGCTGGAGTACAACTAC
AACAGCCACAACGTCTATATCATGGCCGACAAGCAGAAGAACGGCATCAAGGTGAACTTCAAGATCCGCC
ACAACATCGAGGACGGCAGCGTGCAGCTCGCCGACCACTACCAGCAGAACACCCCCATCGGCGACGGCCC
CGTGCTGCTGCCCGACAACCACTACCTGAGCACCCAGTCCGCCCTGAGCAAAGACCCCAACGAGAAGCGC
GATCACATGGTCCTGCTGGAGTTCGTGACCGCCGCCGGGATCACTCTCGGCATGGACGAGCTGTACAAGT
CCGGACTCAGATCTCGAGCTCAAGCTTCGAATTCTGCAGTCGACGGTACCGCGGGCCCAATGCCGCAGTC
CAAGTCCCGGAAGATCGCGATCCTGGGCTACCGGTCTGTGGGGAAATCCTCATTGACGATTCAATTTGTT
GAAGGCCAATTTGTGGACTCCTACGATCCAACCATAGAAAACACTTTTACAAAGTTGATCACAGTAAATG
GACAAGAATATCATCTTCAACTTGTAGACACAGCCGGGCAAGATGAATATTCTATCTTTCCTCAGACATA
CTCCATAGATATTAATGGCTATATTCTTGTGTATTCTGTTACATCAATCAAAAGTTTTGAAGTGATTAAA
GTTATCCATGGCAAATTGTTGGATATGGTGGGGAAAGTACAAATACCTATTATGTTGGTTGGGAATAAGA
AAGACCTGCATATGGAAAGGGTGATCAGTTATGAAGAAGGGAAAGCTTTGGCAGAATCTTGGAATGCAGC
TTTTTTGGAATCTTCTGCTAAAGAAAATCAGACTGCTGTGGATGTTTTTCGAAGGATAATTTTGGAGGCA
GAAAAAATGGACGGGGCAGCTTCACAAGGGAAGTCTTCGTGCTCGGTGATGTGAGGGATCCACCGGATCT
AGATAACTGATCATAATCAGCCATACCACATTTGTAGAGGTTTTACTTGCTTTAAAAAACCTCCCACACC
TCCCCCTGAACCTGAAACATAAAATGAATGCAATTGTTGTTGTTAACTTGTTTATTGCAGCTTATAATGG
TTACAAATAAAGCAATAGCATCACAAATTTCACAAATAAAGCATTTTTTTCACTGCATTCTAGTTGTGGT
TTGTCCAAACTCATCAATGTATCTTAACGCGTAAATTGTAAGCGTTAATATTTTGTTAAAATTCGCGTTA
AATTTTTGTTAAATCAGCTCATTTTTTAACCAATAGGCCGAAATCGGCAAAATCCCTTATAAATCAAAAG
AATAGACCGAGATAGGGT
[37 nt withheld, positions 2329-2365]
AAAGAACGTGGACTCCAACGTCAAAGG
[49 nt withheld, positions 2393-2441]
T
[91 nt withheld, positions 2443-2533]
G
[124 nt withheld, positions 2535-2658]
CAGGTGGCACTTTTCGGGGAAATGTGCGCGGAACCCCTATTTGTTTATTTTTCTAAATACATTCAAATAT
GTATCCGCTCATGAGACAATAACCCTGATAAATGCTTCAATAATATTGAAAAAGGAAGAGTCCTGAGGCG
GAAAGAACCAGCTGTGGAATGTGTGTCAGTTAGGGTGTGGAAAGTCCCCAGGCTCCCCAGCAGGCAGAAG
TATGCAAAGCATGCATCTCAATTAGTCAGCAACCAGGTGTGGAAAGTCCCCAGGCTCCCCAGCAGGCAGA
AGTATGCAAAGCATGCATCTCAATTAGTCAGCAACCATAGTCCCGCCCCTAACTCCGCCCATCCCGCCCC
TAACTCCGCCCAGTTCCGCCCATTCTCCGCCCCATGGCTGACTAATTTTTTTTATTTATGCAGAGGCCGA
GGCCGCCTCGGCCTCTGAGCTATTCCAGAAGTAGTGAGGAGGCTTTTTTGGAGGCCTAGGCTTTTGCAAA
GATCGATCAAGAGACAGGATGAGGATCGTTTCGCATGATTGAACAAGATGGATTGCACGCAGGTTCTCCG
GCCGCTTGGGTGGAGAGGCTATTCGGCTATGACTGGGCACAACAGACAATCGGCTGCTCTGATGCCGCCG
TGTTCCGGCTGTCAGCGCAGGGGCGCCCGGTTCTTTTTGTCAAGACCGACCTGTCCGGTGCCCTGAATGA
ACTGCAAGACGAGGCAGCGCGGCTATCGTGGCTGGCCACGACGGGCGTTCCTTGCGCAGCTGTGCTCGAC
GTTGTCACTGAAGCGGGAAGGGACTGGCTGCTATTGGGCGAAGTGCCGGGGCAGGATCTCCTGTCATCTC
ACCTTGCTCCTGCCGAGAAAGTATCCATCATGGCTGATGCAATGCGGCGGCTGCATACGCTTGATCCGGC
TACCTGCCCATTCGACCACCAAGCGAAACATCGCATCGAGCGAGCACGTACTCGGATGGAAGCCGGTCTT
GTCGATCAGGATGATCTGGACGAAGAGCATCAGGGGCTCGCGCCAGCCGAACTGTTCGCCAGGCTCAAGG
CGAGCATGCCCGACGGCGAGGATCTCGTCGTGACCCATGGCGATGCCTGCTTGCCGAATATCATGGTGGA
AAATGGCCGCTTTTCTGGATTCATCGACTGTGGCCGGCTGGGTGTGGCGGACCGCTATCAGGACATAGCG
TTGGCTACCCGTGATATTGCTGAAGAGCTTGGCGGCGAATGGGCTGACCGCTTCCTCGTGCTTTACGGTA
TCGCCGCTCCCGATTCGCAGCGCATCGCCTTCTATCGCCTTCTTGACGAGTTCTTCTGAGCGGGACTCTG
GGGTTCGAAATGACCGACCAAGCGACGCCCAACCTGCCATCACGAGATTTCGATTCCACCGCCGCCTTCT
ATGAAAGGTTGGGCTTCGGAATCGTTTTCCGGGACGCCGGCTGGATGATCCTCCAGCGCGGGGATCTCAT
GCTGGAGTTCTTCGCCCACCCTAGGGGGAGGCTAACTGAAACACGGAAGGAGACAATACCGGAAGGAACC
CGCGCTATGACGGCAATAAAAAGACAGAATAAAACGCACGGTGTTGGGTCGTTTGTTCATAAACGCGGGG
TTCGGTCCCAGGGCTGGCACTCTGTCGATACCCCACCGAGACCCCATTGGGGCCAATACGCCCGCGTTTC
TTCCTTTTCCCCACCCCACCCCCCAAGTTCGGGTGAAGGCCCAGGGCTCGCAGCCAACGTCGGGGCGGCA
GGCCCTGCCATAGCCTCAGGTTACTCATATATACTTTAGATTGATTTAAAACTTCATTTTTAATTTAAAA
GGATCTAGGTGAAGATCCTTTTTGATAATCTCATGACCAAAATCCCTTAACGTGAGTTTTCGTTCCACTG
AGCGTCAGACCCCGTAGAAAAGATCAAAGGATCTTCTTGAGATCCTTTTTTTCTGCGCGTAATCTGCTGC
TTGCAAACAAAAAAACCACCGCTACCAGCGGTGGTTTGTTTGCCGGATCAAGAGCTACCAACTCTTTTTC
CGAAGGTAACTGGCTTCAGCAGAGCGCAGATACCAAATACTGTCCTTCTAGTGTAGCCGTAGTTAGGCCA
CCACTTCAAGAACTCTGTAGCACCGCCTACATACCTCGCTCTGCTAATCCTGTTACCAGTGGCTGCTGCC
AGTGGCGATAAGTCGTGTCTTACCGGGTTGGACTCAAGACGATAGTTACCGGATAAGGCGCAGCGGTCGG
GCTGAACGGGGGGTTCGTGCACACAGCCCAGCTTGGAGCGAACGACCTACACCGAACTGAGATACCTACA
GCGTGAGCTATGAGAAAGCGCCACGCTTCCCGAAGGGAGAAAGGCGGACAGGTATCCGGTAAGCGGCAGG
GTCGGAACAGGAGAGCGCACGAGGGAGCTTCCAGGGGGAAACGCCTGGTATCTTTATAGTCCTGTCGGGT
TTCGCCACCTCTGACTTGAGCGTCGATTTTTGTGATGCTCGTCAGGGGGGCGGAGCCTATGGAAAAACGC
CAGCAACGCGGCCTTTTTACGGTTCCTGGCCTTTTGCTGGCCTTTTGCTCACATGTTCTTTCCTGCGTTA
TCCCCTGATTCTGTGGATAACCGTATTACCGCCATGCAT
Features (pLannotate 1.2.2; 15 found; start..end, strand, type, name):
     61..364     +  enhancer       CMV enhancer: human cytomegalovirus immediate early enhancer
    365..568     +  promoter       CMV promoter: human cytomegalovirus (CMV) immediate early promoter
    613..1329    +  CDS            EGFP: EGFP is a basic (constitutively fluorescent) green fluorescent protein published in 1996, derived from Aequorea victoria. It is reported to be a rapidly-maturing weak dimer with moderate acid sensitivity.
   1330..1388    +  misc_feature   MCS (fragment): multiple cloning site
   1390..1941    +  CDS            RHEB: RHEB_HUMAN - Also known as RHEB2. Experimental evidence at protein level: Swiss-Prot protein existence level 1. Activates the protein kinase activity of mTORC1, and thereby plays a role in the regulation of apoptosis. Stimulates the phosphorylation of S6K1 and EIF4EBP1 through activation of mTORC1 signaling. Has low intrinsic GTPase activity. From Homo sapiens (Human).
   1968..2052    +  CDS            large T antigen (fragment): large T antigen from SV40 (simian virus 40)
   2075..2196    +  polyA_signal   SV40 poly(A) signal: SV40 polyadenylation signal
   2230..2658    -  rep_origin     f1 ori (sequence partly withheld): f1 bacteriophage origin of replication; arrow indicates direction of (+) strand synthesis
   2685..2789    +  promoter       AmpR promoter: bla
   2791..3148    +  promoter       SV40 promoter: SV40 enhancer and early promoter
   3183..3977    +  CDS            NeoR/KanR: aminoglycoside phosphotransferase from Tn5; aph(3')-II (or nptII); confers resistance to neomycin, kanamycin, and G418 (Geneticin®)
   3998..4150    +  CDS            ble (fragment): BLE_KLEPN - Experimental evidence at protein level: Swiss-Prot protein existence level 1. Binding protein with a strong affinity to the bleomycin family of antibiotics. Binds to CL990; an antimitotic-antibiotic compound. From Klebsiella pneumoniae.
   4209..4256    +  polyA_signal   HSV TK poly(A) signal: herpes simplex virus thymidine kinase polyadenylation signal (Cole and Stacy, 1985)
   4347..4363    -  polyA_signal   bGH poly(A) signal (fragment): bovine growth hormone polyadenylation signal
   4585..5173    +  rep_origin     ori: high-copy-number ColE1/pMB1/pBR322/pUC origin of replication
