[The description below was written by a language model from this plasmid's Addgene catalogue record and pLannotate feature annotations shown in this document.]
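Description:
pEGFP-C1-Rheb is a 5,287 bp mammalian expression plasmid built on the Clontech pEGFP-C1 backbone and used to express human Rheb (Ras homolog enriched in brain, RHEB) as a fusion to the C terminus of EGFP. Transcription is driven by the human cytomegalovirus immediate early enhancer and promoter. The EGFP coding sequence comes first, followed by a short stretch of residual multiple cloning site that acts as a linker, then the roughly 555 bp RHEB open reading frame, which was inserted by Gibson assembly. An SV40 polyadenylation signal terminates the transcript. Placing the tag at the N terminus leaves the C-terminal end of Rheb free, which matters because this small GTPase depends on C-terminal lipid modification for membrane association.

The plasmid is maintained in E. coli through a high-copy ColE1/pUC-type origin, and an f1 origin is also present. A single Tn5 aminoglycoside phosphotransferase gene (NeoR/KanR) serves both hosts. A bacterial bla-type promoter drives it for kanamycin selection in bacteria, while the adjacent SV40 enhancer and early promoter, together with an HSV TK polyadenylation signal, drive it for G418 selection of stably transfected mammalian cells. The short fragments annotated as large T antigen, ble and bGH poly(A) are most likely partial matches to backbone sequence rather than functional elements.

Rheb activates the kinase activity of mTORC1. The construct is suited to imaging the subcellular distribution of the fluorescent fusion protein in transfected cells, and the associated study examined how Rheb's membrane interactions relate to mTORC1 signalling and lysosome localisation.
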