Addgene plasmid #133767: pEGFP-C1-Rheb
Purpose: Expresses GFP-tagged Rheb in mammalian cells
Depositing lab: Shawn Ferguson. Publication: Weak membrane interactions allow Rheb to activate mTORC1 signaling without major lysosome enrichment. Angarola B, Ferguson SM. Mol Biol Cell. 2019 Oct 15;30(22):2750-2760. doi: 10.1091/mbc.E19-03-0146. Epub 2019 Sep 18. PubMed 31532697.
Backbone
  Vector backbone: pEGFP-C1
  Backbone manufacturer: Clontech
  Backbone size w/o insert (bp): 4500
  Total vector size (bp): 5287
  Vector type: Mammalian Expression
  Selectable markers: Neomycin (select with G418)
Growth in bacteria
  Bacterial resistance: Kanamycin, 50 μg/mL
  Growth temperature: 37°C
  Growth strain: DH5alpha
  Copy number: Unknown
Gene/Insert
  Gene/Insert name: Rheb (alt names: Ras Homolog Enriched In Brain; RHEB2)
  Species: H. sapiens (human)
  Insert size (bp): 555
  GenBank ID: NM_005614.4
  Entrez Gene: RHEB (a.k.a. RHEB2)
  Promoter: CMV
  Tag / fusion protein: EGFP (N terminal on insert)
  Cloning method: Gibson Cloning
  Sequencing primers: 5′ CATGGTCCTGCTGGAGTTCGTG; 3′ GAAATTTGTGATGCTATTGC
Terms and licenses: Academic/Nonprofit Terms; Industry Terms: Not Available to Industry
Depositor comments: Please visit https://www.biorxiv.org/content/10.1101/513473v3 for bioRxiv preprint.
How to cite: pEGFP-C1-Rheb was a gift from Shawn Ferguson (Addgene plasmid # 133767 ; http://n2t.net/addgene:133767 ; RRID:Addgene_133767)
